>Addgene plasmid #195238 | pDAC435 | addgene full sequence | sequence record 382946 | Addgene NGS Result
AGCAACGCGGCCTTTTTCTTAAGCGTGATGCGGTTTTGGCAGTACATCAATGGGCGTGGATAGCGGTTTG
ACTCACGGGGATTTCCAAGTCTCCACCCCATTGACGTCAATGGGAGTTTGTTTTGGCACCAAAATCAACG
GGACTTTCCAAAATGTCGTAACAACTCCGCCCCATTGACGCAAATGGGCGGTAGGCGTGTACGGTGGGAG
GTCTATATAAGCAGAGCTCGTTTAGTGAACCGTCAGATCTCTAGAGCCGCCACCATGCACCATCACCATC
ACCATTCCGGCGATTACAAAGACGATGACGATAAGATGGCGCCTAAGAAGAAACGCAAAGTGCGGGGCAT
GAAGAAAGAAAAGATTGATCTGTTTTACGGAGCCCTGCTGCACGACATCGGAAAGGTCATCCAGCGAGCA
ACCGGAGAGCGGAAGAAACACGCACTTGTGGGCGCCGACTGGTTCGACGAGATCGCCGACAACCAAGTCA
TCTCGGATCAGATCCGGTACCATATGGCCAACTACCAGTCTGATAAGCTCGGCAACGATCACCTGGCTTA
CATCACCTACATTGCCGACAACATCGCCTCCGGTGTCGACCGCCGGCAATCCAACGAAGAGTCAGACGAA
GATACCTCCGCAAAGATCTGGGACACCTACACGAACCAGGCCGACATCTTTAACGTGTTCGGAGCGCAGA
CCGATAAGCGGTACTTCAAGCCTACCGTGCTGAATCTCAAGTCGAAGCCCAACTTCGCGTCCGCCACTTA
CGAACCCTTTAGCAAGGGCGATTACGCTGCCATCGCCACCCGGATTAAGAACGAACTGGCCGAGTTCGAG
TTCAACCAAGTCCAGATTGACTCCCTGCTCAACCTTTTCGAGGCTACTCTCTCCTTCGTGCCGTCAAGCA
CCAACACTAAGGAAATCGCCGACATCTCCCTGGCCGACCATTCCCGCTTGACTGCTGCCTTCGCTCTGGC
GATCTACGACTACCTGGAGGACAAGGGTCGGCACAACTACAAAGAGGACCTGTTCACCAAAGTGTCAGCG
TTCTATGAAGAAGAAGCCTTCCTGCTGGCCTCCTTCGACCTGTCGGGAATCCAGGACTTTATCTACAACA
TTAACATCGCAACTAACGGCGCGGCGAAGCAGCTGAAGGCCCGGAGCCTCTACCTGGACTTTATGTCCGA
GTACATCGCCGATAGCCTGCTGGACAAGCTGGGACTGAACAGGGCTAACATGCTTTACGTCGGCGGCGGA
CACGCCTACTTCGTCCTGGCCAACACCGAAAAGACTGTGGAAACCCTGGTGCAGTTTGAGAAGGATTTCA
ACCAGTTCCTGTTGGCAAACTTCCAGACCCGCCTCTATGTGGCCTTTGGCTGGGGTTCCTTCGCGGCCAA
GGACATCATGTCCGAGCTGAATAGCCCCGAGTCCTACCGCCAAGTGTACCAAAAGGCTTCGCGCATGATC
TCCAAAAAGAAAATCTCCAGATACGACTACCAGACACTGATGCTCCTGAATCGCGGTGGAAAGTCCTCAG
AGAGAGAGTGCGAGATTTGCCACTCCGTGGAGAACCTGGTGTCCTACCACGACCAGAAAGTCTGTGACAT
TTGCCGGGGACTGTACCAGTTCTCGAAAGAAATTGCCCATGACCACTTCATCATTACCGAAAATGAGGGG
CTGCCGATTGGACCAAACGCGTGCTTAAAGGGCGTGGCATTCGAAAAGCTGTCCCAAGAAGCGTTCAGCC
GGGTCTACGTGAAGAATGACTATAAGGCCGGTACCGTGAAGGCTACGCATGTGTTCGTGGGGGATTACCA
GTGCGACGAGATCTACAACTACGCCGCCCTGAGCAAGAACGAGAACGGCCTAGGCATCAAGAGACTGGCC
GTGGTCCGGCTCGACGTGGATGACTTGGGCGCCGCCTTCATGGCCGGTTTCAGCCAGCAGGGAAACGGAC
AATACTCCACTCTGTCAAGATCGGCCACATTCTCCCGGAGCATGTCGCTGTTCTTCAAAGTGTACATTAA
CCAGTTCGCCTCCGACAAGAAGCTGAGCATTATCTACGCGGGCGGCGATGACGTGTTCGCCATTGGATCG
TGGCAGGATATCATCGCGTTCACTGTGGAACTTCGCGAAAACTTCATCAAGTGGACCAACGGGAAGCTCA
CCCTCTCCGCGGGGATAGGGTTGTTCGCCGACAAGACTCCTATTAGCCTGATGGCTCACCAGACCGGGGA
ACTGGAAGAGGCCGCCAAGGGCAACGAAAAGGACTCCATCTCGCTGTTCTCAAGCGACTACACTTTCAAG
TTTGATAGGTTCATCACTAACGTGTACGACGACAAACTGGAACAGATTAGATACTTCTTCAACCATCAAG
ACGAGAGGGGAAAGAACTTCATCTATAAGCTTATTGAGCTTTTGAGGAACCACGACCGCATGAATATGGC
ACGCCTCGCCTATTACCTCACTCGCCTGGAAGAACTGACCCGGGAGACTGACAGGGACAAGTTCAAGACC
TTCAAGAACCTGTTCTACTCCTGGTACACCAACAAGAACGATAAGGACCGGAAGGAAGCCGAGCTCGCGC
TCCTGCTGTACATCTACGAAATCAGAAAGGATTAACGGCAATAAAAAGACAGAATAAAACGCACGGTGTT
GGGTCGTTTGTTCGCACACATTAGCTAGCCGTCAGCACACATTGTGATGCGGTTTTGGCAGTACATCAAT
GGGCGTGGATAGCGGTTTGACTCACGGGGATTTCCAAGTCTCCACCCCATTGACGTCAATGGGAGTTTGT
TTTGGCACCAAAATCAACGGGACTTTCCAAAATGTCGTAACAACTCCGCCCCATTGACGCAAATGGGCGG
TAGGCGTGTACGGTGGGAGGTCTATATAAGCAGAGCTCGTTTAGTGAACCGTCAGATCTCTAGAGCCGCC
ACCATGGATTACAAAGACGATGACGATAAGATGGCGCCTAAGAAGAAACGCAAAGTGCGGGGCATGACCA
TCCTGACCGACGAGAACTACGTGGACATCGCCGAGAAAGCCATCCTGAAGCTGGAAAGAAACACCAGAAA
TAGAAAGAACCCTGATGCCTTCTTCCTGACCACATCTAAGCTGCGGAACCTGCTGAGCCTGACAAGCACC
CTGTTCGACGAGAGCAAGGTGAAGGAATACGACGCCCTGCTGGACAGAATCGCTTATCTGAGAGTGCAGT
TCGTGTACCAGGCCGGCAGAGAGATCGCCGTGAAAGATCTGATCGAGAAGGCCCAGATCCTGGAAGCTCT
GAAAGAGATCAAGGACCGGGAAACCCTGCAGAGATTCTGCAGATACATGGAAGCCCTGGTGGCCTACTTC
AAGTTCTACGGCGGCAAGGACTGACGGCAATAAAAAGACAGAATAAAACGCACGGTGTTGGGTCGTTTGT
TCAGTTCTTTTGCCTTACTTTCAATGCATGCGGTGATGCGGTTTTGGCAGTACATCAATGGGCGTGGATA
GCGGTTTGACTCACGGGGATTTCCAAGTCTCCACCCCATTGACGTCAATGGGAGTTTGTTTTGGCACCAA
AATCAACGGGACTTTCCAAAATGTCGTAACAACTCCGCCCCATTGACGCAAATGGGCGGTAGGCGTGTAC
GGTGGGAGGTCTATATAAGCAGAGCTCGTTTAGTGAACCGTCAGATCTCTAGAGCCGCCACCATGGATTA
CAAAGACGATGACGATAAGATGGCGCCTAAGAAGAAACGCAAAGTGCGGGGCATGACCTTCGCCAAGATC
AAATTCAGCGCCCAGATCCGGCTGGAAACCGGCCTGCACATCGGAGGATCTGATGCCTTTGCCGCTATCG
GCGCCATCGACAGCCCTGTGATCAAGGACCCCATCACCAACCTGCCTATCATCCCCGGCTCTAGCCTGAA
GGGCAAGATGAGAACACTGCTGGCCAAGGTGTACAACGAAAAGGTGGCCGAGAAGCCTAGCGACGACAGC
GACATCCTGAGCAGACTGTTCGGAAATAGCAAGGATAAGCGGTTCAAGATGGGCAGACTGATCTTCCGGG
ACGCCTTCCTGAGCAACGCCGACGAGCTGGATTCTCTGGGCGTGCGGAGCTACACCGAGGTGAAGTTCGA
GAACACCATCGATAGAATCACCGCCGAGGCCAATCCTAGACAGATCGAGAGAGCCATTCGGAACTCAACA
TTCGACTTCGAGCTGATCTACGAGATCACTGATGAGAATGAGAACCAGGTCGAGGAAGATTTCAAGGTGA
TCAGAGACGGCCTGAAGCTGCTGGAACTGGACTACCTGGGCGGAAGCGGCTCCAGAGGCTACGGCAAAGT
GGCTTTTGAGAACCTGAAAGCCACCACAGTGTTCGGCAACTACGACGTGAAAACCCTGAACGAGCTGCTG
ACCGCCGAAGTGTGACGGCAATAAAAAGACAGAATAAAACGCACGGTGTTGGGTCGTTTGTTCTGGATTG
CGAGAATGGACTAGTAGCAAACTGTGATGCGGTTTTGGCAGTACATCAATGGGCGTGGATAGCGGTTTGA
CTCACGGGGATTTCCAAGTCTCCACCCCATTGACGTCAATGGGAGTTTGTTTTGGCACCAAAATCAACGG
GACTTTCCAAAATGTCGTAACAACTCCGCCCCATTGACGCAAATGGGCGGTAGGCGTGTACGGTGGGAGG
TCTATATAAGCAGAGCTCGTTTAGTGAACCGTCAGATCTCTAGAGCCGCCACCATGGATTACAAAGACGA
TGACGATAAGATGGCGCCTAAGAAGAAACGCAAAGTGCGGGGCATGACTTACAAGCTCTACATTATGACC
TTTCAAAACGCCCACTTCGGTTCCGGCACTCTGGACTCATCGAAGCTGACCTTCTCCGCGGATAGAATCT
TCTCGGCACTCGTGCTCGAGGCTCTGAAGATGGGAAAGCTCGACGCCTTCTTGGCCGAGGCCAACCAGGA
TAAGTTCACTCTGACCGACGCGTTCCCATTCCAATTCGGTCCTTTCCTGCCGAAACCGATTGGTTACCCC
AAGCACGACCAGATCGACCAGTCTGTGGACGTGAAGGAAGTCCGCCGCCAAGCGAAGCTGTCCAAAAAGC
TCCAGTTCCTGGCTCTGGAAAACGTCGACGACTACCTGAACGGAGAGCTGTTTGAGAATGAGGAACACGC
CGTGATCGACACAGTGACCAAGAACCAGCCCCATAAAGATGATAATCTGTACCAAGTGGCCACCACTCGG
TTCTCGAACGACACCTCCCTTTACGTGATCGCCAACGAATCCGATCTGCTGAACGAACTGATGAGCAGCC
TTCAGTACTCCGGGCTGGGCGGCAAAAGGTCCTCAGGATTCGGCAGATTTGAGCTGGACATCCAGAACAT
TCCCTTGGAACTGTCCGACCGGCTGACGAAGAACCACAGCGACAAGGTCATGTCACTTACCACCGCCCTC
CCGGTGGACGCTGATCTCGAGGAAGCGATGGAAGATGGCCATTACCTGTTGACCAAGTCGTCCGGATTCG
CATTCTCCCACGCCACCAACGAAAACTATCGGAAGCAGGACCTGTACAAGTTCGCCTCCGGGAGCACCTT
CAGCAAGACTTTCGAGGGACAGATCGTGGACGTGCGCCCTCTCGATTTCCCTCACGCCGTGCTGAACTAC
GCCAAGCCGCTGTTCTTTAAGCTCGAAGTCTAACGGCAATAAAAAGACAGAATAAAACGCACGGTGTTGG
GTCGTTTGTTCGCACATTCAAAAACAGGCAATTGGACAAGCGTGATGCGGTTTTGGCAGTACATCAATGG
GCGTGGATAGCGGTTTGACTCACGGGGATTTCCAAGTCTCCACCCCATTGACGTCAATGGGAGTTTGTTT
TGGCACCAAAATCAACGGGACTTTCCAAAATGTCGTAACAACTCCGCCCCATTGACGCAAATGGGCGGTA
GGCGTGTACGGTGGGAGGTCTATATAAGCAGAGCTCGTTTAGTGAACCGTCAGATCTCTAGAGCCGCCAC
CATGGATTACAAAGACGATGACGATAAGATGGCGCCTAAGAAGAAACGCAAAGTGCGGGGCATGAAAAAT
GACTACCGGACCTTCAAGCTGAGCCTGCTGACCCTGGCTCCTATCCACATCGGCAACGGCGAGAAGTACA
CCAGCAGAGAATTCATCTACGAGAACAAGAAGTTCTACTTCCCCGACATGGGCAAGTTCTACAACAAGAT
GGTGGAAAAGAGACTGGCCGAGAAGTTCGAGGCCTTCCTGATCCAGACCAGACCCAACGCCAGAAACAAC
CGGCTGATTTCTTTTCTGAACGACAACAGAATCGCCGAAAGATCTTTTGGCGGCTACAGCATCAGTGAAA
CCGGCCTGGAATCTGATAAGAACCCTAACAGCGCCGGAGCTATCAACGAGGTGAACAAATTCATCCGGGA
CGCCTTCGGAAATCCTTACATCCCAGGCAGCAGCCTGAAGGGCGCCATCCGCACCATCCTGATGAACACC
ACACCTAAGTGGAACAACGAGAACGCCGTGAACGACTTCGGCAGATTCCCAAAGGAAAACAAGAACCTGA
TCCCTTGGGGACCTAAGAAAGGCAAGGAATACGACGACCTGTTCAACGCCATCAGAGTGTCCGACAGCAA
GCCCTTCGACAACAAAAGCCTGATCCTCGTGCAGAAGTGGGACTACAGCGCCAAAACCAACAAGGCCAAG
CCTCTGCCTCTGTACAGAGAGTCTATCAGCCCTCTGACCAAGATCGAGTTCGAGATAACAACAACCACTG
ATGAGGCCGGCAGACTGATCGAGGAACTGGGAAAGCGGGCCCAGGCCTTTTATAAGGACTACAAGGCCTT
TTTCCTGTCTGAATTCCCTGATGATAAGATCCAGGCTAATCTGCAATACCCCATCTACCTGGGCGCCGGC
AGCGGCGCTTGGACAAAGACCCTGTTTAAGCAGGCCGACGGCATCCTGCAGCGGAGATACTCCAGAATGA
AAACCAAGATGGTCAAGAAGGGCGTGCTGAAGCTGACAAAGGCCCCTCTGAAAACAGTGAAGATCCCCAG
CGGCAACCACAGCCTGGTGAAGAATCACGAGAGCTTCTACGAGATGGGCAAAGCCAACTTCATGATCAAG
GAAATCGACAAGTGACGGCAATAAAAAGACAGAATAAAACGCACGGTGTTGGGTCGTTTGTTCATGTGTG
CCGGCCGGAGAATAAAAGTCTAAGTGATGCGGTTTTGGCAGTACATCAATGGGCGTGGATAGCGGTTTGA
CTCACGGGGATTTCCAAGTCTCCACCCCATTGACGTCAATGGGAGTTTGTTTTGGCACCAAAATCAACGG
GACTTTCCAAAATGTCGTAACAACTCCGCCCCATTGACGCAAATGGGCGGTAGGCGTGTACGGTGGGAGG
TCTATATAAGCAGAGCTCGTTTAGTGAACCGTCAGATCTCTAGAGCCGCCACCATGGATTACAAAGACGA
TGACGATAAGATGGCGCCTAAGAAGAAACGCAAAGTGCGGGGCATGAAAAAGCTCGTGTTCACCTTTAAG
CGGATCGACCACCCTGCTCAGGACCTGGCCGTGAAATTCCACGGCTTCCTGATGGAACAGCTGGATAGCG
ACTACGTGGACTACCTGCACCAGCAGCAGACCAACCCCTACGCCACAAAGGTGATCCAGGGCAAAGAGAA
CACCCAGTGGGTCGTGCATCTGCTGACAGACGACATCGAGGACAAGGTGTTCATGACCCTGCTGCAGATC
AAGGAAGTGTCCCTGAACGACCTGCCTAAGTTGTCTGTGGAAAAGGTGGAAATCCAGGAGCTGGGCGCTG
ATAAGCTGCTCGAGATCTTCAACAGCGAGGAAAACCAGACCTACTTCAGCATCATCTTCGAGACACCTAC
AGGCTTTAAAAGCCAGGGCAGCTACGTGATCTTCCCCAGCATGCGGCTGATCTTTCAGAGCCTGATGCAG
AAGTACGGCAGACTGGTGGAAAACCAGCCTGAGATCGAGGAAGATACCCTGGACTACCTGAGCGAGCACA
GCACCATCACCAATTACAGACTGGAAACAAGCTACTTCAGAGTGCATAGACAGAGAATCCCCGCCTTCCG
GGGCAAGCTGACCTTCAAGGTGCAGGGAGCCCAGACACTGAAGGCCTACGTGAAGATGCTGCTGACCTTC
GGCGAGTACAGCGGCCTGGGCATGAAAACCAGCCTGGGAATGGGCGGCATCAAGCTGGAAGAAAGAAAGG
ACTGACGGCAATAAAAAGACAGAATAAAACGCACGGTGTTGGGTCGTTTGTTCGTGCGATAGAGGGATCC
CGCATTGAATTATGTGATGCGGTTTTGGCAGTACATCAATGGGCGTGGATAGCGGTTTGACTCACGGGGA
TTTCCAAGTCTCCACCCCATTGACGTCAATGGGAGTTTGTTTTGGCACCAAAATCAACGGGACTTTCCAA
AATGTCGTAACAACTCCGCCCCATTGACGCAAATGGGCGGTAGGCGTGTACGGTGGGAGGTCTATATAAG
CAGAGCTCGTTTAGTGAACCGTCAGATCTCTAGAGCCGCCACCATGGTGAGCAAGGGCGAGGAGGATAAC
ATGGCCATCATCAAGGAGTTCATGCGCTTCAAGGTGCACATGGAGGGCTCCGTGAACGGCCACGAGTTCG
AGATCGAGGGCGAGGGCGAGGGCCGCCCCTACGAGGGCACCCAGACCGCCAAGCTGAAGGTGACCAAGGG
TGGCCCCCTGCCCTTCGCCTGGGACATCCTGTCCCCTCAGTTCATGTACGGCTCCAAGGCCTACGTGAAG
CACCCCGCCGACATCCCCGACTACTTGAAGCTGTCCTTCCCCGAGGGCTTCAAGTGGGAGCGCGTGATGA
ACTTCGAGGACGGCGGCGTGGTGACCGTGACCCAGGACTCCTCCCTGCAGGACGGCGAGTTCATCTACAA
GGTGAAGCTGCGCGGCACCAACTTCCCCTCCGACGGCCCCGTAATGCAGAAGAAAACCATGGGCTGGGAG
GCCTCCTCCGAGCGGATGTACCCCGAGGACGGCGCCCTGAAGGGCGAGATCAAGCAGAGGCTGAAGCTGA
AGGACGGCGGCCACTACGACGCTGAGGTCAAGACCACCTACAAGGCCAAGAAGCCCGTGCAGCTGCCCGG
CGCCTACAACGTCAACATCAAGTTGGACATCACCTCCCACAACGAGGACTACACCATCGTGGAACAGTAC
GAACGCGCCGAGGGCCGCCACTCCACCGGCGGCATGGACGAGCTGTACAAGTAACGGCAATAAAAAGACA
GAATAAAACGCACGGTGTTGGGTCGTTTGTTCGAGCAGATTGTACTGAGAGTGCACCGGTTGGAGGGCCT
ATTTCCCATGATTCCTTCATATTTGCATATACGATACAAGGCTGTTAGAGAGATAATTAGAATTAATTTG
ACTGTAAACACAAAGATATTAGTACAAAATACGTGACGTAGAAAGTAATAATTTCTTGGGTAGTTTGCAG
TTTTAAAATTATGTTTTAAAATGGACTATCATATGCTTACCGTAACTTGAAAGTATTTCGATTTCTTGGC
TTTATATATCTTGTGGAAAGGACGAAACACCGATATAAACCTAATTACCTCGAGAGGGGACGGAAACCCG
TCTTCGATGAAGCGATTCAGAAGACTTGATATAAACCTAATTACCTCGAGAGGGGACTTTTTTACATGTG
TCAGAGGTTTTCACCGTCATCACCGAAACGCGCGAGACGAAAGGGCCTCGTGATACGCCTATTTTTATAG
GTTAATGTCATGATAATAATGGTTTCTTAGACGTCAGGTGGCACTTTTCGGGGAAATGTGCGCGGAACCC
CTATTTGTTTATTTTTCTAAATACATTCAAATATGTATCCGCTCATGAGACAATAACCCTGATAAATGCT
TCAATAATATTGAAAAAGGAAGAGTATGAGTATTCAACATTTCCGTGTCGCCCTTATTCCCTTTTTTGCG
GCATTTTGCCTTCCTGTTTTTGCTCACCCAGAAACGCTGGTGAAAGTAAAAGATGCTGAAGATCAGTTGG
GTGCACGAGTGGGTTACATCGAACTGGATCTCAACAGCGGTAAGATCCTTGAGAGTTTTCGCCCCGAAGA
ACGTTTTCCAATGATGAGCACTTTTAAAGTTCTGCTATGTGGCGCGGTATTATCCCGTATTGACGCCGGG
CAAGAGCAACTCGGTCGCCGCATACACTATTCTCAGAATGACTTGGTTGAGTACTCACCAGTCACAGAAA
AGCATCTTACGGATGGCATGACAGTAAGAGAATTATGCAGTGCTGCCATAACCATGAGTGATAACACTGC
GGCCAACTTACTTCTGACAACGATCGGAGGACCGAAGGAGCTAACCGCTTTTTTGCACAACATGGGGGAT
CATGTAACTCGCCTTGATCGTTGGGAACCGGAGCTGAATGAAGCCATACCAAACGACGAGCGTGACACCA
CGATGCCTGTAGCAATGGCAACAACGTTGCGCAAACTATTAACTGGCGAACTACTTACTCTAGCTTCCCG
GCAACAATTAATAGACTGGATGGAGGCGGATAAAGTTGCAGGACCACTTCTGCGCTCGGCCCTTCCGGCT
GGCTGGTTTATTGCTGATAAATCTGGAGCCGGTGAGCGTGGGTCTCGCGGTATCATTGCAGCACTGGGGC
CAGATGGTAAGCCCTCCCGTATCGTAGTTATCTACACGACGGGGAGTCAGGCAACTATGGATGAACGAAA
TAGACAGATCGCTGAGATAGGTGCCTCACTGATTAAGCATTGGTAACTGTCAGACCAAGTTTACTCATAT
ATACTTTAGATTGATTTAAAACTTCATTTTTAATTTAAAAGGATCTAGGTGAAGATCCTTTTTGATAATC
TCATGACCAAAATCCCTTAACGTGAGTTTTCGTTCCACTGAGCGTCAGACCCCGTAGAAAAGATCAAAGG
ATCTTCTTGAGATCCTTTTTTTCTGCGCGTAATCTGCTGCTTGCAAACAAAAAAACCACCGCTACCAGCG
GTGGTTTGTTTGCCGGATCAAGAGCTACCAACTCTTTTTCCGAAGGTAACTGGCTTCAGCAGAGCGCAGA
TACCAAATACTGTTCTTCTAGTGTAGCCGTAGTTAGGCCACCACTTCAAGAACTCTGTAGCACCGCCTAC
ATACCTCGCTCTGCTAATCCTGTTACCAGTGGCTGCTGCCAGTGGCGATAAGTCGTGTCTTACCGGGTTG
GACTCAAGACGATAGTTACCGGATAAGGCGCAGCGGTCGGGCTGAACGGGGGGTTCGTGCACACAGCCCA
GCTTGGAGCGAACGACCTACACCGAACTGAGATACCTACAGCGTGAGCTATGAGAAAGCGCCACGCTTCC
CGAAGGGAGAAAGGCGGACAGGTATCCGGTAAGCGGCAGGGTCGGAACAGGAGAGCGCACGAGGGAGCTT
CCAGGGGGAAACGCCTGGTATCTTTATAGTCCTGTCGGGTTTCGCCACCTCTGACTTGAGCGTCGATTTT
TGTGATGCTCGTCAGGGGGGCGGAGCCTATGGAAAAACGCC
Features (pLannotate 1.2.2; 28 found; start..end, strand, type, name):
     25..228     +  promoter       CMV promoter: human cytomegalovirus (CMV) immediate early promoter
    268..285     +  CDS            6xHis: 6xHis affinity tag
    349..2622    +  CDS            cas10: CAS10_STRTR - Also known as csm1 From Streptococcus thermophilus.
   2626..2673    +  polyA_signal   HSV TK poly(A) signal: herpes simplex virus thymidine kinase polyadenylation signal (Cole and Stacy, 1985)
   2704..2907    +  promoter       CMV promoter: human cytomegalovirus (CMV) immediate early promoter
   3004..3381    +  CDS            csm2: CSM2_STRTR - Experimental evidence at protein level: Swiss-Prot protein existence level 1. This subunit may be involved in monitoring complementarity of crRNA and target RNA. From Streptococcus thermophilus.
   3385..3432    +  polyA_signal   HSV TK poly(A) signal: herpes simplex virus thymidine kinase polyadenylation signal (Cole and Stacy, 1985)
   3463..3666    +  promoter       CMV promoter: human cytomegalovirus (CMV) immediate early promoter
   3763..4422    +  CDS            csm3: CSM3_STRTR - Experimental evidence at protein level: Swiss-Prot protein existence level 1. This subunit has the target ssRNA endonuclease activity; it cleaves multiple sites in the target RNA at 6 nucleotide intervals. The number of cleavage sites in the target RNA correlates with the number of Csm3 subunits in the Csm effector complex (PubMed:25458845). In the Csm complex target RNA and ssDNA are cleaved simultaneously, although RNase activity (of Csm3) is much faster. RNA cleavage by Csm3 is not required for ssDNase activity as Csm complex with inactive Csm3 still has ssDNase activity; howev
   4426..4473    +  polyA_signal   HSV TK poly(A) signal: herpes simplex virus thymidine kinase polyadenylation signal (Cole and Stacy, 1985)
   4504..4707    +  promoter       CMV promoter: human cytomegalovirus (CMV) immediate early promoter
   4804..5700    +  CDS            csm4: CSM4_STRTR - Experimental evidence at protein level: Swiss-Prot protein existence level 1. The subunit probably binds to the 5' handle of the crRNA, helping in discrimination between self- and non-self. From Streptococcus thermophilus.
   5704..5751    +  polyA_signal   HSV TK poly(A) signal: herpes simplex virus thymidine kinase polyadenylation signal (Cole and Stacy, 1985)
   5782..5985    +  promoter       CMV promoter: human cytomegalovirus (CMV) immediate early promoter
   6082..7152    +  CDS            csm5: CSM5_STRTR - Experimental evidence at protein level: Swiss-Prot protein existence level 1. This subunit might be involved in maturation of a crRNA intermediate to its mature form. From Streptococcus thermophilus.
   7156..7203    +  polyA_signal   HSV TK poly(A) signal: herpes simplex virus thymidine kinase polyadenylation signal (Cole and Stacy, 1985)
   7234..7437    +  promoter       CMV promoter: human cytomegalovirus (CMV) immediate early promoter
   7534..8262    +  CDS            cas6: CAS6_STRTR - Experimental evidence at protein level: Swiss-Prot protein existence level 1. This protein processes pre-crRNA into individual crRNA units. From Streptococcus thermophilus.
   8266..8313    +  polyA_signal   HSV TK poly(A) signal: herpes simplex virus thymidine kinase polyadenylation signal (Cole and Stacy, 1985)
   8344..8547    +  promoter       CMV promoter: human cytomegalovirus (CMV) immediate early promoter
   8584..9291    +  CDS            mCherry: mCherry is a basic (constitutively fluorescent) red fluorescent protein published in 2004, derived from Discosoma sp.. It is reported to be a very rapidly-maturing monomer with low acid sensitivity.
   9295..9342    +  polyA_signal   HSV TK poly(A) signal: herpes simplex virus thymidine kinase polyadenylation signal (Cole and Stacy, 1985)
   9343..9367    +  misc_feature   bom (fragment): basis of mobility region from pBR322
   9373..9613    +  promoter       U6 promoter: RNA polymerase III promoter for human U6 snRNA
   9731..9766    -  CDS            rop (fragment): Rop protein, which maintains plasmids at low copy number; rop
   9861..9965    +  promoter       AmpR promoter: bla
   9966..10826   +  CDS            AmpR: β-lactamase; bla; confers resistance to ampicillin, carbenicillin, and related antibiotics
  10997..11585   +  rep_origin     ori: high-copy-number ColE1/pMB1/pBR322/pUC origin of replication
