[The description below was written by a language model from this plasmid's Addgene catalogue record and pLannotate feature annotations shown in this document.]
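Description:
pDAC435 is an 11.6 kb mammalian expression plasmid built on a pUC19 backbone that delivers all components of the Streptococcus thermophilus type III-A CRISPR-Csm system from a single vector. It is maintained in bacteria through the high-copy ColE1/pUC origin and selected with ampicillin via the β-lactamase gene; short annotated bom and rop fragments appear to be incidental matches rather than functional elements.

The payload is a tandem array of seven independent expression units in the same orientation, each consisting of a CMV immediate early promoter, a coding sequence, and an HSV thymidine kinase polyadenylation signal. Six of these encode Csm1 (Cas10), Csm2, Csm3, Csm4, Csm5 and Cas6, which the catalogue describes as FLAG- and NLS-tagged; these tags are not individually annotated in the feature table, although a 6xHis tag is detected upstream of the Csm1 reading frame. Csm3 provides the RNA endonuclease activity that cuts target transcripts at regular intervals, Csm4 and Csm2 contribute to crRNA handle binding and target complementarity, and Cas6 and Csm5 act in processing and maturing the crRNA. The seventh unit expresses mCherry, the "RFP" marker that lets transfected cells be identified or sorted. Downstream, a human U6 RNA polymerase III promoter drives the crRNA; the guide region itself is not annotated, and the record does not state which target, if any, the spacer specifies.

Driving each subunit from its own promoter, rather than from a polycistronic arrangement, allows the multi-subunit complex to assemble in the nucleus of mammalian cells. The construct is intended for programmable RNA knockdown.
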