Addgene plasmid #195238: pDAC435
Purpose: Mammalian expression of Csm complex from separate promoters; RFP backbone (Used for RNA knockdown)
Depositing lab: Jennifer Doudna. Depositing organization: University of California, Berkeley. Publication: Precise transcript targeting by CRISPR-Csm complexes. Colognori D, Trinidad M, Doudna JA. Nat Biotechnol. 2023 Jan 23. doi: 10.1038/s41587-022-01649-9. PubMed 36690762.
Backbone
  Vector backbone: pUC19
  Total vector size (bp): 11591
  Vector type: Mammalian Expression
Growth in bacteria
  Bacterial resistance: Ampicillin, 100 μg/mL
  Growth temperature: 37°C
  Growth strain: Stbl3
  Copy number: Unknown
Gene/Insert
  Gene/Insert name: FLAG-NLS-Csm1;FLAG-NLS-Csm2; FLAG-NLS-Csm3; FLAG-NLS-Csm4; FLAG-NLS-Csm5; FLAG-NLS-Cas6; crRNA; RFP
  Species: Streptococcus thermophilus
Terms and licenses: Academic/Nonprofit Terms; Industry Terms: Not Available to Industry
How to cite: pDAC435 was a gift from Jennifer Doudna (Addgene plasmid # 195238 ; http://n2t.net/addgene:195238 ; RRID:Addgene_195238)
